>Addgene plasmid #55331 | mTagBFP2-VASP-5 | depositor partial sequence | sequence record 85736 | insert sequence
GACGTCAGATCCGCTAGCGGTGGCCACCATGGTGTCTAAGGGCGAAGAGCTGATTAAGGAGAACATGCAC
ATGAAGCTGTACATGGAGGGCACCGTGGACAACCATCACTTCAAGTGCACATCCGAGGGCGAAGGCAAGC
CCTACGAGGGCACCCAGACCATGAGAATCAAGGTGGTCGAGGGCGGCCCTCTCCCCTTCGCCTTCGACAT
CCTGGCTACTAGCTTCCTCTACGGCAGCAAGACCTTCATCAACCACACCCAGGGCATCCCCGACTTCTTC
AAGCAGTCCTTCCCTGAGGGCTTCACATGGGAGAGAGTCACCACATACGAAGACGGGGGCGTGCTGACCG
CTACCCAGGACACCAGCCTCCAGGACGGCTGCCTCATCTACAACGTCAAGATCAGAGGGGTGAACTTCAC
ATCCAACGGCCCTGTGATGCAGAAGAAAACACTCGGCTGGGAGGCCTTCACCGAGACGCTGTACCCCGCT
GACGGCGGCCTGGAAGGCAGAAACGACATGGCCCTGAAGCTCGTGGGCGGGAGCCATCTGATCGCAAACG
CCAAGACCACATATAGATCCAAGAAACCCGCTAAGAACCTCAAGATGCCTGGCGTCTACTATGTGGACTA
CAGACTGGAAAGAATCAAGGAGGCCAACAACGAGACCTACGTCGAGCAGCACGAGGTGGCAGTGGCCAGA
TACTGCGACCTCCCTAGCAAACTGGGGCACAAGCTTAATTCCGGACTCAGATCTATGAGCGAGACGGTCA
TCTGTTCCAGCCGGGCTACTGTGATGCTTTATGATGACAGCAACAAGCGATGGCTCCCTGCTGGCACTGG
TCCCCAGGCCTTCAGCCGCGTCCAGATATACCACAACCCCACTGCTAACTCCTTCCGAGTTGTTGGCCGC
AAGATGCAGCCGGATCAGCAGGTGGTTATCAACTGTGCCATCATTCGGGGTGTCAAGTACAATCAGGCCA
CTCCCATCTTCCATCAGTGGCGAGATGCCCGCCAGGTCTGGGGCCTCAACTTCGGCAGCAAGGAGGACGC
CATACAGTTTGCAACAGGCATGGCCAACGCCCTAGAGGCCTTGGAAGGAGGTGGGCCTCCCCCAGCCCCA
GCACCCCCTGCCTGGTCTGCCCAGAATGGTCCCTCCCCAGAGGAGCTGGAACAACAGAAAAGGCAGCCGG
AGCATATGGAGCGCCGGGTCTCCAATGCAGGAGGCCCACCTGCTCCCCCAGCTGGGGGCCCTCCTCCACC
TCCAGGACCTCCCCCTCCTCCAGGTCCCCCCCCACCCCCAGGTCTGCCCTCCTCAGGGGTATCTGGGGCA
GGTCATGGAGCAGGGGCAGCCCCACCCCCTGCACCCCCACTCCCTACAACACAGGGCCCCAATAGTGGGG
GTTCCGGGGCCCCAGGCCTGGCTGCTGCCATTGCTGGAGCCAAACTCAGGAAAGTGAGCAAGCAGGAGGA
GGCCTCTGGGGGGCCCCTGGCCCCCAAAGCTGAGAACAGTCGAAGCACTGGTGGGGGGCTTATGGAAGAG
ATGAACGCCATGCTGGCCCGGAGAAGAAAAGCCACACAGGTTGGGGAGAAGCCCCCCAAAGACGAGTCAG
CCAGTGAGGAGTCAGAGGCCCGACTCCCTGCCCAGAGTGAACCTGTGAGAAGACCCTGGGAGAAGAACAG
CACAACCTTGCCAAGGATGAAGTCGTCCTCTTCTGTGACTACCTCCGAGGCCCACCCCTCGACGCCCTGC
TCCAGTGATGACTCCGACTTGGAGAGGGTGAAGCAGGAGCTTCTGGAAGAGGTGCGGAAGGAGCTACAGA
AAATGAAAGAGGAAATCATCGAAGTCTTTGTCCAGGAGCTGAGGAAGCGGGGTTCTCCTTGAGCGGCCGC
GACTCTAGATCATAATCAGCCATAC
