[The description below was written by a language model from this plasmid's Addgene catalogue record.]
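Description:
mTagBFP2-VASP-5 is a mammalian expression plasmid that produces mouse VASP (vasodilator-stimulated phosphoprotein) fused to the monomeric blue fluorescent protein mTagBFP2. It is built on an mTagBFP2 backbone of about 4.75 kb without the insert, in which the fluorescent protein is supplied by the vector and sits at the N terminus of the fusion, so VASP is placed downstream of the tag. Expression is driven by the CMV promoter, a strong constitutive promoter in most mammalian cell lines, and the listed 3′ sequencing primer implies an SV40 polyadenylation signal following the open reading frame. The plasmid is maintained at high copy in E. coli under kanamycin selection, and it carries a neomycin resistance marker that allows G418 selection of stably transfected mammalian cells. The record does not state the origin of replication or the cloning method, and no feature table is available to confirm other elements. The "5" in the name is not explained in the record.

The VASP insert corresponds to the mouse transcript and carries an A209T substitution relative to the reference; the record does not state whether this has any functional consequence. VASP is an actin regulatory protein that concentrates at focal adhesions and on actin structures, and the construct is catalogued as a localization marker for actin and focal adhesions. With excitation at 399 nm and emission at 456 nm, the mTagBFP2 tag lets these structures be visualised in the blue channel in fluorescence microscopy, which makes it convenient for multicolour imaging alongside green or red fluorescent fusions.
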