Addgene plasmid #55331: mTagBFP2-VASP-5
Purpose: Localization: Actin/Focal Adhesions, Excitation: 399, Emission: 456
Depositing lab: Michael Davidson. Publication: An enhanced monomeric blue fluorescent protein with the high chemical stability of the chromophore. Subach OM, Cranfill PJ, Davidson MW, Verkhusha VV. PLoS One. 2011;6(12):e28674. Epub 2011 Dec 8. 10.1371/journal.pone.0028674 PubMed 22174863.
Backbone
  Vector backbone: mTagBFP2
  Backbone size w/o insert (bp): 4750
  Vector type: Mammalian Expression
  Selectable markers: Neomycin (select with G418)
Growth in bacteria
  Bacterial resistance: Kanamycin, 50 μg/mL
  Growth temperature: 37°C
  Growth strain: DH5alpha
  Copy number: High Copy
Gene/Insert
  Gene/Insert name: VASP (alt name: NM_009499)
  Species: M. musculus (mouse)
  Mutation: A209T in VASP
  Promoter: CMV
  Tag / fusion protein: mTagBFP2 (N terminal on backbone)
  Cloning method: Unknown
  Sequencing primers: 5′ CMV-F; 3′ SV40pA-R
Terms and licenses: Academic/Nonprofit Terms; Industry Terms
Depositor comments: . Excitation = 399; Emission = 456
How to cite: mTagBFP2-VASP-5 was a gift from Michael Davidson (Addgene plasmid # 55331)
